>Addgene plasmid #17051 | ZE17 pwnt8 ORF2-myc | addgene partial sequence | sequence record 22862 | SP6 5'-ATTTAGGTGACACTATAG-3'
TGCCGTTGGGCCTTTCTATTCCCTATTTGGGACAAAGCTATCCTTGGACACACTTGGACAATGAACAATT
TGCTGATAACTGGGCCAAAGGCTTATCTTACCTATGCAAATAGTGTGCGGGTTGGGGCACAGAGTGGGAT
ACATGAGTGCAAACACCAGTTTGCATGGGACAGGTGGAACTGCCCGGACACCGCTCTGCAACTCTCTACT
CACAAAGGCTTGAGAAGTGCAACAAGAGAGTCATCATTTGTCCATGCAATAAGCGCAGCCGGCGTAATGT
ACACTTTAACCAGAAACTGCAGTCTTGGAGATCTAAACGAATGCGGGTGTGACAGCTCGAGGAACGGCAG
ACTTGGGGGTCGTGGCTGGCTATGGGGAGGATGTAGCGACAACGTGGATTTTGGAGAGAGAATTTCTAAA
CAATTCGTGGATGCGCTTGAGACTGGACAAGACGCCCGAGCTGCAGTTAATCTTCATAATAATGAAGCTG
GACGTTTGGCTGTAAAAGCGACAATGAAGAGGATTTGTAGATGTCATGGCATGTCAGAAAGTTGCACAAT
GCAAACATGCTGGATGCAACTGGCTGACTTCCGTGAGATTGGCAATTACCTGAAAGTGAAGCACGATCAG
GCCCAGAAACTCGAGATGGACAAAAGACGAATGCGCGCAGGCAACAGCGCAG
