[The description below was written by a language model from this plasmid's Addgene catalogue record.]
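Description:
ZE17 pwnt8 ORF2-myc is an expression and in vitro transcription plasmid built on the pCS2+MT backbone (about 4.35 kb without insert), a vector widely used for work in zebrafish and Xenopus embryos. It is propagated in E. coli under ampicillin selection; the copy number is not recorded. No feature table accompanies the record, so individual backbone elements are not itemised. Vectors of the pCS2+ family generally carry a strong viral promoter/enhancer for expression in vertebrate cells, an SP6 promoter upstream of the cloning region for making synthetic mRNA, and a downstream polyadenylation signal. The use of SP6 as the 5′ sequencing primer and T3 as the 3′ primer fits this layout.

The insert is a zebrafish (Danio rerio) wnt8 coding sequence, linked in the record to the wnt8a gene. The name indicates that it is the second of the wnt8 open reading frames, and the depositor comments refer to "ORFs" in the plural, implying a companion construct. The ORF was cloned between the BamHI and ClaI sites so that it reads in frame into the backbone's multimerised Myc tag. This gives a Wnt8 protein with six Myc epitopes at its carboxy terminus, which can be detected with anti-Myc antibodies. The record does not say whether the cloning sites survived ligation.

According to the depositor notes, sense RNA is made from linearised template with SP6 polymerase. This points to production of capped mRNA for embryo microinjection and overexpression studies of Wnt signalling, although the record does not state a specific application.
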