Addgene plasmid #17051: ZE17 pwnt8 ORF2-myc
Depositing lab: Randall Moon. Depositing organization: University of Washington.
Backbone
  Vector backbone: pCS2+MT
  Backbone size w/o insert (bp): 4350
Growth in bacteria
  Bacterial resistance: Ampicillin, 100 μg/mL
  Growth temperature: 37°C
  Growth strain: DH5alpha
  Copy number: Unknown
Gene/Insert
  Gene/Insert name: wnt8
  Species: D. rerio (zebrafish)
  Entrez Gene: wnt8a (a.k.a. wnt-8, wnt8, wnt8.1, wu:fa20e02, wu:fe05d07)
  Tag / fusion protein: 6xMyc (C terminal on backbone)
  Cloning method: Restriction Enzyme; 5′ cloning site BamHI (unknown if destroyed); 3′ cloning site ClaI (unknown if destroyed)
  Sequencing primers: 5′ SP6; 3′ T3
Terms and licenses: Academic/Nonprofit Terms; Industry Terms: Not Available to Industry
Depositor comments: ORFs ligated into BamHI, ClaI cut pCS2+MT. Adds 6 myc tags onto carboxy terminus of each. For Sense RNA: cut with Asp718 I and transcribe with SP6 polymerase. Plasmid History: Species of Sequence Origin: Zebrafish.
How to cite: ZE17 pwnt8 ORF2-myc was a gift from Randall Moon (Addgene plasmid # 17051 ; http://n2t.net/addgene:17051 ; RRID:Addgene_17051)
